>Addgene plasmid #126294 | pGWB14-LYX076 | addgene full sequence | sequence record 246934 | Addgene NGS Result
TCGGTCTTGCCTTGCTCGTCGGTGATGTACTTCACCAGCTCCGCGAAGTCGCTCTTCTTGATGGAGCGCA
TGGGGACGTGCTTGGCAATCACGCGCACCCCCCGGCCGTTTTAGCGGCTAAAAAAGTCATGGCTCTGCCC
TCGGGCGGACCACGCCCATCATGACCTTGCCAAGCTCGTCCTGCTTCTCTTCGATCTTCGCCAGCAGGGC
GAGGATCGTGGCATCACCGAACCGCGCCGTGCGCGGGTCGTCGGTGAGCCAGAGTTTCAGCAGGCCGCCC
AGGCGGCCCAGGTCGCCATTGATGCGGGCCAGCTCGCGGACGTGCTCATAGTCCACGACGCCCGTGATTT
TGTAGCCCTGGCCGACGGCCAGCAGGTAGGCCGACAGGCTCATGCCGGCCGCCGCCGCCTTTTCCTCAAT
CGCTCTTCGTTCGTCTGGAAGGCAGTACACCTTGATAGGTGGGCTGCCCTTCCTGGTTGGCTTGGTTTCA
TCAGCCATCCGCTTGCCCTCATCTGTTACGCCGGCGGTAGCCGGCCAGCCTCGCAGAGCAGGATTCCCGT
TGAGCACCGCCAGGTGCGAATAAGGGACAGTGAAGAAGGAACACCCGCTCGCGGGTGGGCCTACTTCACC
TATCCTGCCCGGCTGACGCCGTTGGATACACCAAGGAAAGTCTACACGAACCCTTTGGCAAAATCCTGTA
TATCGTGCGAAAAAGGATGGATATACCGAAAAAATCGCTATAATGACCCCGAAGCAGGGTTATGCAGCGG
AAAAGCGCCACGCTTCCCGAAGGGAGAAAGGCGGACAGGTATCCGGTAAGCGGCAGGGTCGGAACAGGAG
AGCGCACGAGGGAGCTTCCAGGGGGAAACGCCTGGTATCTTTATAGTCCTGTCGGGTTTCGCCACCTCTG
ACTTGAGCGTCGATTTTTGTGATGCTCGTCAGGGGGGCGGAGCCTATGGAAAAACGCCAGCAACGCGGCC
TTTTTACGGTTCCTGGCCTTTTGCTGGCCTTTTGCTCACATGTTCTTTCCTGCGTTATCCCCTGATTCTG
TGGATAACCGTATTACCGCCTTTGAGTGAGCTGATACCGCTCGCCGCAGCCGAACGACCGAGCGCAGCGA
GTCAGTGAGCGAGGAAGCGGAAGAGCGCCAGAAGGCCGCCAGAGAGGCCGAGCGCGGCCGTGAGGCTTGG
ACGCTAGGGCAGGGCATGAAAAAGCCCGTAGCGGGCTGCTACGGGCGTCTGACGCGGTGGAAAGGGGGAG
GGGATGTTGTCTACATGGCTCTGCTGTAGTGAGTGGGTTGCGCTCCGGCAGCGGTCCTGATCAATCGTCA
CCCTTTCTCGGTCCTTCAACGTTCCTGACAACGAGCCTCCTTTTCGCCAATCCATCGACAATCACCGCGA
GTCCCTGCTCGAACGCTGCGTCCGGACCGGCTTCGTCGAAGGCGTCTATCGCGGCCCGCAACAGCGGCGA
GAGCGGAGCCTGTTCAACGGTGCCGCCGCGCTCGCCGGCATCGCTGTCGCCGGCCTGCTCCTCAAGCACG
GCCCCAACAGTGAAGTAGCTGATTGTCATCAGCGCATTGACGGCGTCCCCGGCCGAAAAACCCGCCTCGC
AGAGGAAGCGAAGCTGCGCGTCGGCCGTTTCCATCTGCGGTGCGCCCGGTCGCGTGCCGGCATGGATGCG
CGCGCCATCGCGGTAGGCGAGCAGCGCCTGCCTGAAGCTGCGGGCATTCCCGATCAGAAATGAGCGCCAG
TCGTCGTCGGCTCTCGGCACCGAATGCGTATGATTCTCCGCCAGCATGGCTTCGGCCAGTGCGTCGAGCA
GCGCCCGCTTGTTCCTGAAGTGCCAGTAAAGCGCCGGCTGCTGAACCCCCAACCGTTCCGCCAGTTTGCG
TGTCGTCAGACCGTCTACGCCGACCTCGTTCAACAGGTCCAGGGCGGCACGGATCACTGTATTCGGCTGC
AACTTTGTCATGCTTGACACTTTATCACTGATAAACATAATATGTCCACCAACTTATCAGTGATAAAGAA
TCCGCGCGTTCAATCGGACCAGCGGAGGCTGGTCCGGAGGCCAGACGTGAAACCCAACATACCCCTGATC
GTAATTCTGAGCACTGTCGCGCTCGACGCTGTCGGCATCGGCCTGATTATGCCGGTGCTGCCGGGCCTCC
TGCGCGATCTGGTTCACTCGAACGACGTCACCGCCCACTATGGCATTCTGCTGGCGCTGTATGCGTTGGT
GCAATTTGCCTGCGCACCTGTGCTGGGCGCGCTGTCGGATCGTTTCGGGCGGCGGCCAATCTTGCTCGTC
TCGCTGGCCGGCGCCAGATCTGGGGAACCCTGTGGTTGGCATGCACATACAAATGGACGAACGGATAAAC
CTTTTCACGCCCTTTTAAATATCCGATTATTCTAATAAACGCTCTTTTCTCTTAGGTTTACCCGCCAATA
TATCCTGTCAAACACTGATAGTTTAAACGTTGCGATTAAGAATTCGAGCTCGGTACCCCCCTACTCCAAA
AATGTCAAAGATACAGTCTCAGAAGACCAAAGGGCTATTGAGACTTTTCAACAAAGGGTAATTTCGGGAA
ACCTCCTCGGATTCCATTGCCCAGCTATCTGTCACTTCATCGAAAGGACAGTAGAAAAGGAAGGTGGCTC
CTACAAATGCCATCATTGCGATAAAGGAAAGGCTATCATTCAAGATGCCTCTGCCGACAGTGGTCCCAAA
GATGGACCCCCACCCACGAGGAGCATCGTGGAAAAAGAAGACGTTCCAACCACGTCTTCAAAGCAAGTGG
ATTGATGTGACATCTCCACTGACGTAAGGGATGACGCACAATCCCACTATCCTTCGCAAGACCCTTCCTC
TATATAAGGAAGTTCATTTCATTTGGAGAGGACAGCCCAAGCTTCGACTCTAGAGGATCCCCTTAAATCG
ATATGGAACGAGCTATACAAGGAAACGACGCTAGGGAACAAGCTAACAGTGAACGTTGGGATGGAGGATC
AGGAGGTACCACTTCTCCCTTCAAACTTCCTGACGAAAGTCCGAGTTGGACTGAGTGGCGGCTACATAAC
GATGAGACGAATTCGAATCAAGATAATCCCCTTGGTTTCAAGGAAAGCTGGGGTTTCGGGAAAGTTGTAT
TTAAGAGATATCTCAGATACGACAGGACGGAAGCTTCACTGCACAGAGTCCTTGGATCTTGGACGGGAGA
TTCGGTTAACTATGCAGCATCTCGATTTTTCGGTTTCGACCAGATCGGATGTACCTATAGTATTCGGTTT
CGAGGAGTTAGTATCACCGTTTCTGGAGGGTCTCGAACTCTTCAGCATCTCTGTGAGATGGCAATTCGGT
CTAAGCAAGAACTGCTACAGCTTGCCCCAATCGAAGTGGAAAGTAATGTATCAAGAGGATGCCCTGAAGG
TACTCAAACCTTCGAAAAAGAAAGCGAGTAAGTCGAGGGCGAGCTCGAATTCGGTACGCTGAAATCACCA
GTCTCTCTCTACAAATCTATCTCTCTCTATTTTCTCCATAAATAATGTGTGAGTAGTTTCCCGATAAGGG
AAATTAGGGTTCTTATAGGGTTTCGCTCATGTGTTGAGCATATAAGAAACCCTTAGTATGTATTTGTATT
TGTAAAATACTTCTATCAATAAAATTTCTAATTCCTAAAACCAAAATCCAGTACTAAAATCCAGATCTCC
CTGCAGGTCCCCAGATTAGCCTTTTCAATTTCAGAAAGAATGCTAACCCACAGATGGTTAGAGAGGCTTA
CGCAGCAGGTCTCATCAAGACGATCTACCCGAGCAATAATCTCCAGGAAATCAAATACCTTCCCAAGAAG
GTTAAAGATGCAGTCAAAAGATTCAGGACTAACTGCATCAAGAACACAGAGAAAGATATATTTCTCAAGA
TCAGAAGTACTATTCCAGTATGGACGATTCAAGGCTTGCTTCACAAACCAAGGCAAGTAATAGAGATTGG
AGTCTCTAAAAAGGTAGTTCCCACTGAATCAAAGGCCATGGAGTCAAAGATTCAAATAGAGGACCTAACA
GAACTCGCCGTAAAGACTGGCGAACAGTTCATACAGAGTCTCTTACGACTCAATGACAAGAAGAAAATCT
TCGTCAACATGGTGGAGCACGACACACTTGTCTACTCCAAAAATATCAAAGATACAGTCTCAGAAGACCA
AAGGGCAATTGAGACTTTTCAACAAAGGGTAATATCCGGAAACCTCCTCGGATTCCATTGCCCAGCTATC
TGTCACTTTATTGTGAAGATAGTGGAAAAGGAAGGTGGCTCCTACAAATGCCATCATTGCGATAAAGGAA
AGGCCATCGTTGAAGATGCCTCTGCCGACAGTGGTCCCAAAGATGGACCCCCACCCACGAGGAGCATCGT
GGAAAAAGAAGACGTTCCAACCACGTCTTCAAAGCAAGTGGATTGATGTGATATCTCCACTGACGTAAGG
GATGACGCACAATCCCACTATCCTTCGCAAGACCCTTCCTCTATATAAGGAAGTTCATTTCATTTGGAGA
GAACACGGGGGACAAGTTTGTACAAAAAAGCAGGCTCCACCACTAGTATGGAAATCTCCGAAGACTCAGC
CGATCGCACGTTAGTGTTCAAAGGGAAACGTAGCAAACGACCACGGCAGTTGTCTCTTGTTGGCATGGCT
GTGGCGGTCACTTCCACGTCATCAACCGGCGGCGGCGGTGCTGGTGGTGGAAGTAATGATATTGGTGGTG
GAGGAGAATTTTACTCTTCGTCAATTCAGTATTCACCAACTACTTCTTCTACTCAAATATCGACTAGTTC
AGAGGAAGATGAGGACATGGCCAATTGCTTAATACTATTAGCACAAAGTGGCCGATGCAAGAAACTACAA
GTGGAGAGTAGTGAACGTAAGATGGTAAAAATCAGTAGCCGGAAATTTACAGAAATGGCCACTTCTACTA
CTGGAAAAGCCGAGTTTTATGTCTACGAGTGCAAAACTTGTAACAGAACTTTCCAATCTTTTCAAGCACT
GGGTGGGCATAGAACAAGTCACAAAAAAGCCAAAACCATAATAGAAGACAAAAAATCTACTGCTGATTCA
GAAAACCATGATCATAAATATCATCAAGAAGAAGAAAAGTTGAACAAGATTATTACGCCGCCAACCCAAA
TAGCGAATAAAGGTAATTCACATAGCGATTTCAATAGCAAGCCAAAAATTCACGAGTGTTCAATTTGTGG
GGCAGAATTCTCATCAGGACAAGCTTTGGGTGGTCATATGAGAAGACATAGGCCACCACCACCTACAGTT
ACAGCAACAAACAGTACTAAGGTTACAGATGAGACAACTTCAGAATCATCACATAATGATAATGAGAATT
CGAATAAGGAGAAGCCAAGAACAATTTTATCGCTTGATCTTAACTTGCCGGCGCCGCCTGAAGATGATTC
GAAGTTTGGTTTTTCAGCCAATAAGCAAAGTCTTGTCTTCTCCCCTGCGCCAATGGTGGATTGCCATTAC
CCCGGGGACCCAGCTTTCTTGTACAAAGTGGTTGATAACAGCGGGTTAATTAACATCTTTTACCCATACG
ATGTTCCTGACTATGCGGGCTATCCCTATGACGTCCCGGACTATGCAGGATCCTATCCATATGACGTTCC
AGATTACGCTGCTCAGTGCAGCGCTTAGAGCTCGAATTTCCCCGATCGTTCAAACATTTGGCAATAAAGT
TTCTTAAGATTGAATCCTGTTGCCGGTCTTGCGATGATTATCATATAATTTCTGTTGAATTACGTTAAGC
ATGTAATAATTAACATGTAATGCATGACGTTATTTATGAGATGGGTTTTTATGATTAGAGTCCCGCAATT
ATACATTTAATACGCGATAGAAAACAAAATATAGCGCGCAAACTAGGATAAATTATCGCGCGCGGTGTCA
TCTATGTTACTAGATCGGGAATTAGCTTCATCAACGCAAGACATGCGCACGACCGTCTGACAGGAGAGGA
ATTTCCGACGAGCACAGAAAGGACTTGCTCTTGGACGTAGGCCTATTTCTCAGGCACATGTATCAAGTGT
TCGGACGTGGGTTTTCGATGGTGTATCAGCCGCCGCCAACTGGGAGATGAGGAGGCTTTCTTGGGGGGCA
GTCAGCAGTTCATTTCACAAGACAGAGGAACTTGTAAGGAGATGCACTGATTTATCTTGGCGCAAACCAG
CAGGACGAATTAGTGGGAATAGCCCGCGAATATCTAAGTTATGCCTGTCGGCATGAGCAGAAACTTCCAA
TTCGAAACAGTTTGGAGAGGTTGTTTTTGGGCATACCTTTTGTTAGTCAGCCTCTCGATTGCTCATCGTC
ATTACACAGTACCGAAGTTTGATCGATCTAGTAACATAGATGACACCGCGCGCGATAATTTATCCTAGTT
TGCGCGCTATATTTTGTTTTCTATCGCGTATTAAATGTATAATTGCGGGACTCTAATCATAAAAACCCAT
CTCATAAATAACGTCATGCATTACATGTTAATTATTACATGCTTAACGTAATTCAACAGAAATTATATGA
TAATCATCGCAAGACCGGCAACAGGATTCAATCTTAAGAAACTTTATTGCCAAATGTTTGAACGATCTGC
TTCGACGCACTCCTTCTTTACTCCACCATCTCGTCCTTATTGAAAACGTGGGTAGCACCAAAACGAATCA
AGTCGCTGGAACTGAAGTTACCAATCACGCTGGATGATTTGCCAGTTGGATTAATCTTGCCTTTCCCCGC
ATGAATAATATTGATGAATGCATGCGTGAGGGGTATTTCGATTTTGGCAATAGCTGCAATTGCCGCGACA
TCCTCCAACGAGCATAATTCTTCAGAAAAATAGCGATGTTCCATGTTGTCAGGGCATGCATGATGCACGT
TATGAGGTGACGGTGCTAGGCAGTATTCCCTCAAAGTTTCATAGTCAGTATCATATTCATCATTGCATTC
CTGCAAGAGAGAATTGAGACGCAATCCACACGCTGCGGCAACCTTCCGGCGTTCGTGGTCTATTTGCTCT
TGGACGTTGCAAACGTAAGTGTTGGATCCCGGTCGGCATCTACTCTATTCCTTTGCCCTCGGACGAGTGC
TGGGGCGTCGGTTTCCACTATCGGCGAGTACTTCTACACAGCCATCGGTCCAGACGGCCGCGCTTCTGCG
GGCGATTTGTGTACGCCCGACAGTCCCGGCTCCGGATCGGACGATTGCGTCGCATCGACCCTGCGCCCAA
GCTGCATCATCGAAATTGCCGTCAACCAAGCTCTGATAGAGTTGGTCAAGACCAATGCGGAGCATATACG
CCCGGAGCCGCGGCGATCCTGCAAGCTCCGGATGCCTCCGCTCGAAGTAGCGCGTCTGCTGCTCCATACA
AGCCAACCACGGCCTCCAGAAGAAGATGTTGGCGACCTCGTATTGGGAATCCCCGAACATCGCCTCGCTC
CAGTCAATGACCGCTGTTATGCGGCCATTGTCCGTCAGGACATTGTTGGAGCCGAAATCCGCGTGCACGA
GGTGCCGGACTTCGGGGCAGTCCTCGGCCCAAAGCATCAGCTCATCGAGAGCCTGCGCGACGGACGCACT
GACGGTGTCGTCCATCACAGTTTGCCAGTGATACACATGGGGATCAGCAATCGCGCATATGAAATCACGC
CATGTAGTGTATTGACCGATTCCTTGCGGTCCGAATGGGCCGAACCCGCTCGTCTGGCTAAGATCGGCCG
CAGCGATCGCATCCATGGCCTCCGCGACCGGCTGCAGAACAGCGGGCAGTTCGGTTTCAGGCAGGTCTTG
CAACGTGACACCCTGTGCACGGCGGGAGATGCAATAGGTCAGGCTCTCGCTGAATTCCCCAATGTCAAGC
ACTTCCGGAATCGGGAGCGCGGCCGATGCAAAGTGCCGATAAACATAACGATCTTTGTAGAAACCATCGG
CGCAGCTATTTACCCGCAGGACATATCCACGCCCTCCTACATCGAAGCTGAAAGCACGAGATTCTTCGCC
CTCCGAGAGCTGCATCAGGTCGGAGACGCTGTCGAACTTTTCGATCAGAAACTTCTCGACAGACGTCGCG
GTGAGTTCAGGCTTTTTCATATCGGGGTCGTCCTCTCCAAATGAAATGAACTTCCTTATATAGAGGAAGG
GTCTTGCGAAGGATAGTGGGATTGTGCGTCATCCCTTACGTCAGTGGAGATATCACATCAATCCACTTGC
TTTGAAGACGTGGTTGGAACGTCTTCTTTTTCCACGATGCTCCTCGTGGGTGGGGGTCCATCTTTGGGAC
CACTGTCGGCAGAGGCATCTTGAACGATAGCCTTTCCTTTATCGCAATGATGGCATTTGTAGGTGCCACC
TTCCTTTTCTACTGTCCTTTTGATGAAGTGACAGATAGCTGGGCAATGGAATCCGAGGAGGTTTCCCGAT
ATTACCCTTTGTTGAAAAGTCTCAATAGCCCTTTGGTCTTCTGAGACTGTATCTTTGATATTCTTGGAGT
AGACGAGAGTGTCGTGCTCCACCATGTTGACGGATCTCTAGGACGCGTCGACGCGTCGACGCGTCGACGC
GTCGACGCGTCCTAGAAGCTAATTCACTGGCCGTCGTTTTACAACGTCGTGACTGGGAAAACCCTGGCGT
TACCCAACTTAATCGCCTTGCAGCACATCCCCCTTTCGCCAGCTGGCGTAATAGCGAAGAGGCCCGCACC
GATCGCCCTTCCCAACAGTTGCGCAGCCTGAATG
[44 nt withheld, positions 8785-8828]
C
[141 nt withheld, positions 8830-8970]
CCTTTGACGTTGGAGTCCACGTTCTTT
[37 nt withheld, positions 8998-9034]
ACCCTATCTCGGGCTATTCTTTTGATTTATAAGGGATTTTGCCGATTTCGGAACCACCATCAAACAGGAT
TTTCGCCTGCTGGGGCAAACCAGCGTGGACCGCTTGCTGCAACTCTCTCAGGGCCAGGCGGTGAAGGGCA
ATCAGCTGTTGCCCGTCTCACTGGTGAAAAGAAAAACCACCCCAGTACATTAAAAACGTCCGCAATGTGT
TATTAAGTTGTCTAAGCGTCAATTTGTTTACACCACAATATATCCTGCCACCAGCCAGCCAACAGCTCCC
CGACCGGCAGCTCGGCACAAAATCACCACTCGATACAGGCAGCCCATCAGTCCGGGACGGCGTCAGCGGG
AGAGCCGTTGTAAGGCGGCAGACTTTGCTCATGTTACCGATGCTATTCGGAAGAACGGCAACTAAGCTGC
CGGGTTTGAAACACGGATGATCTCGCGGAGGGTAGCATGTTGATTGTAACGATGACAGAGCGTTGCTGCC
TGTGATCAAATATCATCTCCCTCGCAGAGATCCGAATTATCAGCCTTCTTATTCATTTCTCGCTTAACCG
TGACAGGCTGTCGATCTTGAGAACTATGCCGACATAATAGGAAATCGCTGGATAAAGCCGCTGAGGAAGC
TGAGTGGCGCTATTTCTTTAGAAGTGAACGTTGACGATATCAACTCCCCTATCCATTGCTCACCGAATGG
TACAGGTCGGGGACCCGAAGTTCCGACTGTCGGCCTGATGCATCCCCGGCTGATCGACCCCAGATCTGGG
GCTGAGAAAGCCCAGTAAGGAAACAACTGTAGGTTCGAGTCGCGAGATCCCCCGGAACCAAAGGAAGTAG
GTTAAACCCGCTCCGATCAGGCCGAGCCACGCCAGGCCGAGAACATTGGTTCCTGTAGGCATCGGGATTG
GCGGATCAAACACTAAAGCTACTGGAACGAGCAGAAGTCCTCCGGCCGCCAGTTGCCAGGCGGTAAAGGT
GAGCAGAGGCACGGGAGGTTGCCACTTGCGGGTCAGCACGGTTCCGAACGCCATGGAAACCGCCCCCGCC
AGGCCCGCTGCGACGCCGACAGGATCTAGCGCTGCGTTTGGTGTCAACACCAACAGCGCCACGCCCGCAG
TTCCGCAAATAGCCCCCAGGACCGCCATCAATCGTATCGGGCTACCTAGCAGAGCGGCAGAGATGAACAC
GACCATCAGCGGCTGCACAGCGCCTACCGTCGCCGCGACCCCGCCCGGCAGGCGGTAGACCGAAATAAAC
AACAAGCTCCAGAATAGCGAAATATTAAGTGCGCCGAGGATGAAGATGCGCATCCACCAGATTCCCGTTG
GAATCTGTCGGACGATCATCACGAGCAATAAACCCGCCGGCAACGCCCGCAGCAGCATACCGGCGACCCC
TCGGCCTCGCTGTTCGGGCTCCACGAAAACGCCGGACAGATGCGCCTTGTGAGCGTCCTTGGGGCCGTCC
TCCTGTTTGAAGACCGACAGCCCAATGATCTCGCCGTCGATGTAGGCGCCGAATGCCACGGCATCTCGCA
ACCGTTCAGCGAACGCCTCCATGGGCTTTTTCTCCTCGTGCTCGTAAACGGACCCGAACATCTCTGGAGC
TTTCTTCAGGGCCGACAATCGGATCTCGCGGAAATCCTGCACGTCGGCCGCTCCAAGCCGTCGAATCTGA
GCCTTAATCACAATTGTCAATTTTAATCCTCTGTTTATCGGCAGTTCGTAGAGCGCGCCGTGCGTCCCGA
GCGATACTGAGCGAAGCAAGTGCGTCGAGCAGTGCCCGCTTGTTCCTGAAATGCCAGTAAAGCGCTGGCT
GCTGAACCCCCAGCCGGAACTGACCCCACAAGGCCCTAGCGTTTGCAATGCACCAGGTCATCATTGACCC
AGGCGTGTTCCACCAGGCCGCTGCCTCGCAACTCTTCGCAGGCTTCGCCGACCTGCTCGCGCCACTTCTT
CACGCGGGTGGAATCCGATCCGCACATGAGGCGGAAGGTTTCCAGCTTGAGCGGGTACGGCTCCCGGTGC
GAGCTGAAATAGTCGAACATCCGTCGGGCCGTCGGCGACAGCTTGCGGTACTTCTCCCATATGAATTTCG
TGTAGTGGTCGCCAGCAAACAGCACGACGATTTCCTCGTCGATCAGGACCTGGCAACGGGACGTTTTCTT
GCCACGGTCCAGGACGCGGAAGCGGTGCAGCAGCGACACCGATTCCAGGTGCCCAACGCGGTCGGACGTG
AAGCCCATCGCCGTCGCCTGTAGGCGCGACAGGCATTCCTCGGCCTTCGTGTAATACCGGCCATTGATCG
ACCAGCCCAGGTCCTGGCAAAGCTCGTAGAACGTGAAGGTGATCGGCTCGCCGATAGGGGTGCGCTTCGC
GTACTCCAACACCTGCTGCCACACCAGTTCGTCATCGTCGGCCCGCAGCTCGACGCCGGTGTAGGTGATC
TTCACGTCCTTGTTGACGTGGAAAATGACCTTGTTTTGCAGCGCCTCGCGCGGGATTTTCTTGTTGCGCG
TGGTGAACAGGGCAGAGCGGGCCGTGTCGTTTGGCATCGCTCGCATCGTGTCCGGCCACGGCGCAATATC
GAACAAGGAAAGCTGCATTTCCTTGATCTGCTGCTTCGTGTGTTTCAGCAACGCGGCCTGCTTGGCCTCG
CTGACCTGTTTTGCCAGGTCCTCGCCGGCGGTTTTTCGCTTCTTGGTCGTCATAGTTCCTCGCGTGTCGA
TGGTCATCGACTTCGCCAAACCTGCCGCCTCCTGTTCGAGACGACGCGAACGCTCCACGGCGGCCGATGG
CGCGGGCAGGGCAGGGGGAGCCAGTTGCACGCTGTCGCGCTCGATCTTGGCCGTAGCTTGCTGGACCATC
GAGCCGACGGACTGGAAGGTTTCGCGGGGCGCACGCATGACGGTGCGGCTTGCGATGGTTTCGGCATCCT
CGGCGGAAAACCCCGCGTCGATCAGTTCTTGCCTGTATGCCTTCCGGTCAAACGTCCGATTCATTCACCC
TCCTTGCGGGATTGCCCCGACTCACGCCGGGGCAATGTGCCCTTATTCCTGATTTGACCCGCCTGGTGCC
TTGGTGTCCAGATAATCCACCTTATCGGCAATGAAGTCGGTCCCGTAGACCGTCTGGCCGTCCTTCTCGT
ACTTGGTATTCCGAATCTTGCCCTGCACGAATACCAGCGACCCCTTGCCCAAATACTTGCCGTGGGCCTC
GGCCTGAGAGCCAAAACACTTGATGCGGAAGAAGTCGGTGCGCTCCTGCTTGTCGCCGGCATCGTTGCGC
CACATCTAGGTACTAAAACAATTCATCCAGTAAAATATAATATTTTATTTTCTCCCAATCAGGCTTGATC
CCCAGTAAGTCAAAAAATAGCTCGACATACTGTTCTTCCCCGATATCCTCCCTGATCGACCGGACGCAGA
AGGCAATGTCATACCACTTGTCCGCCCTGCCGCTTCTCCCAAGATCAATAAAGCCACTTACTTTGCCATC
TTTCACAAAGATGTTGCTGTCTCCCAGGTCGCCGTGGGAAAAGACAAGTTCCTCTTCGGGCTTTTCCGTC
TTTAAAAAATCATACAGCTCGCGCGGATCTTTAAATGGAGTGTCTTCTTCCCAGTTTTCGCAATCCACAT
CGGCCAGATCGTTATTCAGTAAGTAATCCAATTCGGCTAAGCGGCTGTCTAAGCTATTCGTATAGGGACA
ATCCGATATGTCGATGGAGTGAAAGAGCCTGATGCACTCCGCATACAGCTCGATAATCTTTTCAGGGCTT
TGTTCATCTTCATACTCTTCCGAGCAAAGGACGCCATCGGCCTCACTCATGAGCAGATTGCTCCAGCCAT
CATGCCGTTCAAAGTGCAGGACCTTTGGAACAGGCAGCTTTCCTTCCAGCCATAGCATCATGTCCTTTTC
CCGTTCCACATCATAGGTGGTCCCTTTATACCGGCTGTCCGTCATTTTTAAATATAGGTTTTCATTTTCT
CCCACCAGCTTATATACCTTAGCAGGAGACATTCCTTCCGTATCTTTTACGCAGCGGTATTTTTCGATCA
GTTTTTTCAATTCCGGTGATATTCTCATTTTAGCCATTTATTATTTCCTTCCTCTTTTCTACAGTATTTA
AAGATACCCCAAGAAGCTAATTATAACAAGACGAACTCCAATTCACTGTTCCTTGCATTCTAAAACCTTA
AATACCAGAAAACAGCTTTTTCAAAGTTGTTTTCAAAGTTGGCGTATAACATAGTATCGACGGAGCCGAT
TTTGAAACCACAATTATGGGTGATGCTGCCAACTTACTGATTTAGTGTATGATGGTGTTTTTGAGGTGCT
CCAGTGGCTTCTGTTTCTATCAGCTGTCCCTCCTGTTCAGCTACTGACGGGGTGGTGCGTAACGGCAAAA
GCACCGCCGGACATCAGCGCTATCTCTGCTCTCACTGCCGTAAAACATGGCAACTGCAGTTCACTTACAC
CGCTTCTCAACCCGGTACGCACCAGAAAATCATTGATATGGCCATGAATGGCGTTGGATGCCGGGCAACA
GCCCGCATTATGGGCGTTGGCCTCAACACGATTTTACGTCACTTAAAAAACTCAGGCCGCAGTCGGTAAC
CTCGCGCATACAGCCGGGCAGTGACGTCATCGTCTGCGCGGAAATGGACGAACAGTGGGGCTATGTCGGG
GCTAAATCGCGCCAGCGCTGGCTGTTTTACGCGTATGACAGTCTCCGGAAGACGGTTGTTGCGCACGTAT
TCGGTGAACGCACTATGGCGACGCTGGGGCGTCTTATGAGCCTGCTGTCACCCTTTGACGTGGTGATATG
GATGACGGATGGCTGGCCGCTGTATGAATCCCGCCTGAAGGGAAAGCTGCACGTAATCAGCAAGCGATAT
ACGCAGCGAATTGAGCGGCATAACCTGAATCTGAGGCAGCACCTGGCACGGCTGGGACGGAAGTCGCTGT
CGTTCTCAAAATCGGTGGAGCTGCATGACAAAGTCATCGGGCATTATCTGAACATAAAACACTATCAATA
AGTTGGAGTCATTACCCAATTATGATAGAATTTACAAGCTATAAGGTTATTGTCCTGGGTTTCAAGCATT
AGTCCATGCAAGTTTTTATGCTTTGCCCATTCTATAGATATATTGATAAGCGCGCTGCCTATGCCTTGCC
CCCTGAAATCCTTACATACGGCGATATCTTCTATATAAAAGATATATTATCTTATCAGTATTGTCAATAT
ATTCAAGGCAATCTGCCTCCTCATCCTCTTCATCCTCTTCGTCTTGGTAGCTTTTTAAATATGGCGCTTC
ATAGAGTAATTCTGTAAAGGTCCAATTCTCGTTTTCATACCTCGGTATAATCTTACCTATCACCTCAAAT
GGTTCGCTGGGTTTATCGCACCCCCGAACACGAGCACGGCACCCGCGACCACTATGCCAAGAATGCCCAA
GGTAAAAATTGCCGGCCCCGCCATGAAGTCCGTGAATGCCCCGACGGCCGAAGTGAAGGGCAGGCCGCCA
CCCAGGCCGCCGCCCTCACTGCCCGGCACCTGGTCGCTGAATGTCGATGCCAGCACCTGCGGCACGTCAA
TGCTTCCGGGCGTCGCGCTCGGGCTGATCGCCCATCCCGTTACTGCCCCGATCCCGGCAATGGCAAGGAC
TGCCAGCGCTGCCATTTTTGGGGTGAGGCCGTTCGCGGCCGAGGGGCGCAGCCCCTGGGGGGATGGGAGG
CCCGCGTTAGCGGGCCGGGAGGGTTCGAGAAGGGGGGGCACCCCCCTTCGGCGTGCGCGGTCACGCGCAC
AGGGCGCAGCCCTGGTTAAAAACAAGGTTTATAAATATTGGTTTAAAAGCAGGTTAAAAGACAGGTTAGC
GGTGGCCGAAAAACGGGCGGAAACCCTTGCAAATGCTGGATTTTCTGCCTGTGGACAGCCCCTCAAATGT
CAATAGGTGCGCCCCTCATCTGTCAGCACTCTGCCCCTCAAGTGTCAAGGATCGCGCCCCTCATCTGTCA
GTAGTCGCGCCCCTCAAGTGTCAATACCGCAGGGCACTTATCCCCAGGCTTGTCCACATCATCTGTGGGA
AACTCGCGTAAAATCAGGCGTTTTCGCCGATTTGCGAGGCTGGCCAGCTCCACGTCGCCGGCCGAAATCG
AGCCTGCCCCTCATCTGTCAACGCCGCGCCGGGTGAGTCGGCCCCTCAAGTGTCAACGTCCGCCCCTCAT
CTGTCAGTGAGGGCCAAGTTTTCCGCGAGGTATCCACAACGCCGGCGGCCGCGGTGTCTCGCACACGGCT
TCGACGGCGTTTCTGGCGCGTTTGCAGGGCCATAGACGGCCGCCAGCCCAGCGGCGAGGGCAACCAGCCC
GGTGAGCGTCGGAAAGGCGC
Features (pLannotate 1.2.2; 36 found; start..end, strand, type, name):
      3..89      -  CDS            traI (fragment): TRAI6_ECOLX - Experimental evidence at protein level: Swiss-Prot protein existence level 1. The initiation process of transfer DNA synthesis requires the interaction of at least three plasmid-specific components (TraH, I, and J) at the transfer origin resulting in the assembly of a specialised nucleoprotein complex - the relaxosome. Site- and strand-specific cleavage at the transfer origin is dependent on TraI and TraJ. From Escherichia coli.
    127..498     -  CDS            traJ: oriT-recognizing protein; traJ
    531..640     -  oriT           oriT: incP origin of transfer
    772..962     +  rep_origin     ori (fragment): high-copy-number ColE1/pMB1/pBR322/pUC origin of replication
   1321..1971    -  CDS            TetR: tetracycline resistance regulatory protein; tetR
   2077..2326    +  CDS            TcR (fragment): tetracycline efflux protein; tetA; confers resistance to tetracycline
   2436..2460    -  misc_feature   RB T-DNA repeat: right border repeat from nopaline C58 T-DNA
   2490..2508    +  misc_feature   MCS (fragment): pUC18/19 multiple cloning site
   2559..2904    +  promoter       CaMV 35S promoter: strong constitutive promoter from cauliflower mosaic virus
   2856..2902    +  promoter       minimal CaMV 35S promoter: minimal 35S promoter from cauliflower mosaic virus
   2914..2932    -  misc_feature   MCS (fragment): pUC18/19 multiple cloning site
   2943..3458    +  CDS            P19_TBSVC: Experimental evidence at protein level: Swiss-Prot protein existence level 1. Acts as a suppressor of RNA-mediated gene silencing, also known as post-transcriptional gene silencing (PTGS), a mechanism of plant viral defense that limits the accumulation of viral RNAs. Binds to short interfering RNAs (siRNAs) with high affinity. Acts as a molecular caliper to specifically select siRNAs based on the length of the duplex region of the RNA (By similarity). From Tomato bushy stunt virus (strain Cherry) (TBSV).
   3531..3707    +  polyA_signal   CaMV poly(A) signal: cauliflower mosaic virus polyadenylation signal
   4210..4551    +  promoter       CaMV 35S promoter: strong constitutive promoter from cauliflower mosaic virus
   4562..4586    +  protein_bind   attB1: mutant version of attB; recombination site for the Gateway® BP reaction BP Clonase™
   4994..5086    +  CDS            ZAT18 (fragment): ZAT18_ARATH - Also known as JAT11 From Arabidopsis thaliana (Mouse-ear cress).
   5538..5562    -  protein_bind   attB2: mutant version of attB; recombination site for the Gateway® BP reaction BP Clonase™
   5591..5680    +  CDS            3xHA: three tandem HA epitope tags
   5714..5966    +  terminator     NOS terminator: nopaline synthase terminator and poly(A) signal
   6395..6647    -  terminator     NOS terminator: nopaline synthase terminator and poly(A) signal
   6671..7099    -  CDS            nos (fragment): DHNO_AGRT7 - Protein inferred from homology: Swiss-Prot protein existence level 3. From Agrobacterium tumefaciens (strain T37).
   7115..8140    -  CDS            HygR: aminoglycoside phosphotransferase from E. coli; aph(4)-Ia; confers resistance to hygromycin
   8150..8494    -  promoter       CaMV 35S promoter: strong constitutive promoter from cauliflower mosaic virus
   8151..8197    -  promoter       minimal CaMV 35S promoter: minimal 35S promoter from cauliflower mosaic virus
   8632..8787    +  CDS            lacZα (fragment) (sequence partly withheld): LacZα fragment of β-galactosidase; lacZ fragment
   8785..9085    +  rep_origin     M13 ori (fragment) (sequence partly withheld): M13 bacteriophage origin of replication; arrow indicates direction of (+) strand synthesis
   9086..9216    +  CDS            lacI (fragment): lac repressor; lacI; The lac repressor binds to the lac operator to inhibit transcription in E. coli. This inhibition can be relieved by adding lactose or isopropyl-β-D-thiogalactopyranoside (IPTG).
   9270..9294    -  misc_feature   LB T-DNA repeat: left border repeat from nopaline C58 T-DNA
  10751..10870   -  CDS            tetR (fragment): TETR1_ECOLX - Experimental evidence at protein level: Swiss-Prot protein existence level 1. TetR is the repressor of the tetracycline resistance element; its N-terminal region forms a helix-turn-helix structure and binds DNA. Binding of tetracycline to TetR reduces the repressor affinity for the tetracycline resistance gene (tetA) promoter operator sites. From Escherichia coli.
  10890..12038   -  CDS            trfA: trans-acting replication protein that binds to and activates oriV
  12337..13131   -  CDS            KanR: aminoglycoside phosphotransferase; aphA-3; confers resistance to kanamycin
  13323..14090   +  mobile_element IS1: prokaryotic transposable element IS1
  14099..14248   -  CDS            satA (fragment): STA_BACSU - Also known as yyaR. Experimental evidence at protein level: Swiss-Prot protein existence level 1. Involved in resistance to streptothricin, a broad-spectrum antibiotic produced by streptomycetes. Detoxifies streptothricin via acetylation of the beta amino group of the first beta-lysyl moiety of streptothricin. From Bacillus subtilis (strain 168).
  14247..14441   -  CDS            satA (fragment): STA_BACSU - Also known as yyaR. Experimental evidence at protein level: Swiss-Prot protein existence level 1. Involved in resistance to streptothricin, a broad-spectrum antibiotic produced by streptomycetes. Detoxifies streptothricin via acetylation of the beta amino group of the first beta-lysyl moiety of streptothricin. From Bacillus subtilis (strain 168).
  14444..14719   -  CDS            klaC (fragment): KLAC_ECOLX - Also known as telB. Protein predicted: Swiss-Prot protein existence level 4. Belongs to the kla operon, which is associated with cryptic tellurite resistance, and IncW plasmid fertility inhibition. From Escherichia coli.
  14783..15414   -  rep_origin     oriV: incP origin of replication
