[The description below was written by a language model from this plasmid's Addgene catalogue record and pLannotate feature annotations shown in this document.]
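Description:
pGWB14-LYX076 is a plant expression binary vector built on the pGWB14 backbone, intended for Agrobacterium-mediated transient or stable expression of a Nicotiana benthamiana transcription factor (gene model Niben101Scf05159g01001.1) carrying a C-terminal HA tag. The roughly 15.4 kb plasmid is maintained at low copy through the broad-host-range IncP replicon, with oriV and its activator trfA allowing replication in both E. coli and Agrobacterium. An oriT with traJ permits conjugal mobilisation. Bacterial selection is by kanamycin (aphA-3). The backbone also carries remnants of tetracycline resistance genes, an IS1 element and only a fragment of a ColE1-type origin.

Between the nopaline-type right and left T-DNA borders, the annotation shows three CaMV 35S-driven units. The main cassette places the insert downstream of a 35S promoter, flanked by attB1 and attB2 Gateway sites (the record lists Gibson cloning as the method used), followed in the same orientation by a 3xHA epitope and the NOS terminator. A short stretch of the insert resembles the Arabidopsis zinc-finger protein ZAT18, which fits with a transcription factor, although the record does not name its family. A second unit, not mentioned in the catalogue fields, expresses the tomato bushy stunt virus P19 silencing suppressor with a CaMV poly(A) signal. P19 binds siRNAs and is commonly included to boost transient expression in leaf infiltration. The third unit, in reverse orientation, is a 35S-driven hygromycin phosphotransferase with a NOS terminator, for selecting stable transformants. The HA tag allows detection or immunoprecipitation of the expressed factor.
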