Addgene plasmid #126294: pGWB14-LYX076
Purpose: With a Nicotiana benthamiana transcription factor in PGWB14 backbone, for Agrobacterium mediated transient or stable expression corresponding transcription factor fused with a C-terminal HA tag.
Depositing lab: Silin Zhong. Depositing organization: Chinese University of Hong Kong.
Backbone
  Vector backbone: pGWB14
  Vector type: Plant Expression
  Selectable markers: Hygromycin
Growth in bacteria
  Bacterial resistance: Kanamycin, 50 μg/mL
  Growth temperature: 37°C
  Growth strain: DH5alpha
  Copy number: Low Copy
Gene/Insert
  Gene/Insert name: Niben101Scf05159g01001.1
  Species: Nicotiana benthamiana
  Promoter: CaMV 35S
  Tag / fusion protein: HA (C terminal on insert)
  Cloning method: Gibson Cloning
Terms and licenses: Academic/Nonprofit Terms; Industry Terms: Not Available to Industry
How to cite: pGWB14-LYX076 was a gift from Silin Zhong (Addgene plasmid # 126294 ; http://n2t.net/addgene:126294 ; RRID:Addgene_126294)
