>Addgene plasmid #126294 | pGWB14-LYX076 | depositor partial sequence | sequence record 241568 | Niben101Scf05159g01001.1
ATGGAAATCTCCGAAGACTCAGCCGATCGCACGTTAGTGTTCAAAGGGAAACGTAGCAAACGACCACGGC
AGTTGTCTCTTGTTGGCATGGCTGTGGCGGTCACTTCCACGTCATCAACCGGCGGCGGCGGTGCTGGTGG
TGGAAGTAATGATATTGGTGGTGGAGGAGAATTTTACTCTTCGTCAATTCAGTATTCACCAACTACTTCT
TCTACTCAAATATCGACTAGTTCAGAGGAAGATGAGGACATGGCCAATTGCTTAATACTATTAGCACAAA
GTGGCCGATGCAAGAAACTACAAGTGGAGAGTAGTGAACGTAAGATGGTAAAAATCAGTAGCCGGAAATT
TACAGAAATGGCCACTTCTACTACTGGAAAAGCCGAGTTTTATGTCTACGAGTGCAAAACTTGTAACAGA
ACTTTCCAATCTTTTCAAGCACTGGGTGGGCATAGAACAAGTCACAAAAAAGCCAAAACCATAATAGAAG
ACAAAAAATCTACTGCTGATTCAGAAAACCATGATCATAAATATCATCAAGAAGAAGAAAAGTTGAACAA
GATTATTACGCCGCCAACCCAAATAGCGAATAAAGGTAATTCACATAGCGATTTCAATAGCAAGCCAAAA
ATTCACGAGTGTTCAATTTGTGGGGCAGAATTCTCATCAGGACAAGCTTTGGGTGGTCATATGAGAAGAC
ATAGGCCACCACCACCTACAGTTACAGCAACAAACAGTACTAAGGTTACAGATGAGACAACTTCAGAATC
ATCACATAATGATAATGAGAATTCGAATAAGGAGAAGCCAAGAACAATTTTATCGCTTGATCTTAACTTG
CCGGCGCCGCCTGAAGATGATTCGAAGTTTGGTTTTTCAGCCAATAAGCAAAGTCTTGTCTTCTCCCCTG
CGCCAATGGTGGATTGCCATTAC
